Addgene plasmid #147850: pAc5.1B-EGFP-DmNot1_1467-1717_W
Purpose: Insect Expression of DmNot1_1467-1717
Depositing lab: Elisa Izaurralde. Depositing organization: Max Planck Institute for Developmental Biology. Publication: A DDX6-CNOT1 complex and W-binding pockets in CNOT9 reveal direct links between miRNA target recognition and silencing. Chen Y, Boland A, Kuzuoglu-Ozturk D, Bawankar P, Loh B, Chang CT, Weichenrieder O, Izaurralde E. Mol Cell. 2014 Jun 5;54(5):737-50. doi: 10.1016/j.molcel.2014.03.034. Epub 2014 Apr 24. PubMed 24768540.
Backbone
  Vector backbone: Unknown
  Vector type: Insect Expression
Growth in bacteria
  Bacterial resistance: Ampicillin, 100 μg/mL
  Growth temperature: 37°C
  Growth strain: DH5alpha
  Copy number: Low Copy
Gene/Insert
  Gene/Insert name: DmNot1_1467-1717
  Species: D. melanogaster (fly)
  Entrez Gene: Not1 (a.k.a. Dmel_CG34407, CG1874, CG1884, CG34407, Dmel\CG34407, Dmel_CG1874, Dmel_CG1884, NOT, NOT1, anon-EST:Liang-1.29, anon-WO0118547.221, clone 1.29, not1)
  Cloning method: Unknown
Terms and licenses: Academic/Nonprofit Terms; Industry Terms: Not Available to Industry
Depositor comments: sequence given by NCBI: NM_001103772.2. Plasmids from this collection were made available to the research community and donated after the lab closed. Please note that the sequence provided by the depositing laboratory may be theoretical/predicted or based on Sanger sequencing results. There may be discrepancies between sequencing results obtained by Addgene and the depositor sequence. If an Addgene verified sequence is not available, please contact before placing your order to request that our lab fully sequence the plasmid.
How to cite: pAc5.1B-EGFP-DmNot1_1467-1717_W was a gift from Elisa Izaurralde (Addgene plasmid # 147850 ; http://n2t.net/addgene:147850 ; RRID:Addgene_147850)
