[The description below was written by a language model from this plasmid's Addgene catalogue record and pLannotate feature annotations shown in this document.]
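Description:
pAc5.1B-EGFP-DmNot1_1467-1717_W is an insect-cell expression plasmid of 6,816 nt that produces a fragment of the Drosophila melanogaster Not1 protein (residues 1467–1717) fused to EGFP. The catalogue lists the backbone as unknown, but the name and the annotated features point to a pAc5.1-type vector. In bacteria it is maintained through a ColE1/pUC-family origin and selected with ampicillin via the β-lactamase gene and its own promoter. The repository records it as low copy, although the origin annotation describes a high-copy type. Short fragments of a tetracycline resistance gene and of SV40 large T antigen are also annotated. These appear to be non-functional backbone remnants. No selection marker for insect cells is annotated.

Expression is driven by the Drosophila actin 5C promoter, a strong constitutive promoter commonly used in fly cell lines. The EGFP coding sequence lies immediately downstream. The unannotated interval of roughly 800 nt between EGFP and a V5 epitope tag is about the right size for the 251-residue Not1 segment, so EGFP would form an N-terminal fusion. The feature table does not label the insert itself, and it does not show whether the V5 tag is read in frame with it. An SV40 polyadenylation signal follows the cassette, though it is annotated on the reverse strand.

The record does not explain the "_W" suffix in the name. The associated study examined W-binding pockets in the CCR4-NOT complex and their links to miRNA-mediated silencing, so the suffix may mark a variant related to that work. The stated purpose is simply insect expression of this Not1 fragment. The GFP tag makes the protein suitable for fluorescence detection or GFP-based pulldown and interaction assays in transfected cells.
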