Features (pLannotate 1.2.2; 9 found; start..end, strand, type, name):
     56..2568    +  promoter       Ac5 promoter: Drosophila melanogaster actin 5C promoter
   2588..3304    +  CDS            EGFP: EGFP is a basic (constitutively fluorescent) green fluorescent protein published in 1996, derived from Aequorea victoria. It is reported to be a rapidly-maturing weak dimer with moderate acid sensitivity.
   4101..4142    +  CDS            V5 tag: epitope tag from simian virus 5
   4242..4376    -  polyA_signal   SV40 poly(A) signal: SV40 polyadenylation signal
   4399..4483    -  CDS            large T antigen (fragment): large T antigen from SV40 (simian virus 40)
   4484..4954    +  CDS            TcR (fragment): tetracycline efflux protein; tet; confers resistance to tetracycline
   4998..5586    -  rep_origin     ori: high-copy-number ColE1/pMB1/pBR322/pUC origin of replication
   5757..6617    -  CDS            AmpR: β-lactamase; bla; confers resistance to ampicillin, carbenicillin, and related antibiotics
   6618..6722    -  promoter       AmpR promoter: bla
>Addgene plasmid #147850 | pAc5.1B-EGFP-DmNot1_1467-1717_W | depositor full sequence | sequence record 290297 | Full Sequence
CTTCAAGGAATTAATTCTATATTCTAAAAACACAAATGATACTTCTAAAAAAAATCATGAATGGCATCAA
CTCTGAATCAAATCTTTGCAGATGCACCTACTTCTCATTTCCACTGTCACATCATTTTTCCAGATCTCGC
TGCCTGTTATGTGGCCCACAAACCAAGACACGTTTTATGGCCATTAAAGCTGGCTGATCGTCGCCAAACA
CCAAATACATATCAATATGTACATTCGAGAAAGAAGCGATCAAAGAAGCGTCTTCGGGCGAGTAGGAGAA
TGCGGAGGAGAAGGAGAACGAGCTGATCTAGTATCTCTCCACAATCCAATGCCAACTGACCAACTGGCCA
TATTCGGAGCAATTTGAAGCCAATTTCCATCGCCTGGCGATCGCTCCATTCTTGGCTATATGTTTTTCAC
CGTTCCCGGGGCCATTTTCAAAGACTCGTCGGTAAGATAAGATTGTGTCACTCGCTGTCTCTCTTCATTT
GTCGAAGAATGCTGAGGAATTTCGCGATGACGTCGGCGAGTATTTTGAAGAATGAGAATAATTTGTATTT
ATACGAAAATCAGTTAGTGGAATTTTCTACAAAAACATGTTATCTATAGATAATTTTGTTGCAAAATATG
TTGACTATGACAAAGATTGTATGTATATACCTTTAATGTATTCTCATTTTCTTATGTATTTATAATGGCA
ATGATGATACTGATGATATTTTAAGATGATGCCAGACCACAGGCTGATTTCTGCGTCTTTTGCCGAACGC
AGTGCATGTGCGGTTGTTGTTTTTTGGAATAGTTTCAATTTTCGGACTGTCCGCTTTGATTTCAGTTTCT
TGGCTTATTCAAAAAGCAAAGTAAAGCCAAAAAAGCGAGATGGCAATACCAAATGCGGCAAAACGGTAGT
GGAAGGAAAGGGGTGCGGGGCAGCGGAAGGAAGGGTGGGGCGGGGCGTGGCGGGGTCTGTGGCTGGGCGC
GACGTCACCGACGTTGGAGCCACTCCTTTGACCATGTGTGCGTGTGTGTATTATTCGTGTCTCGCCACTC
GCCGGTTGTTTTTTTCTTTTTATCTCGCTCTCTCTAGCGCCATCTCGTACGCATGCTCAACGCACCGCAT
GTTGCCGTGTCCTTTATGCGTCATTTTGGCTCGAAATAGGCAATTATTTAAACAAAGATTAGTCAACGAA
AACGCTAAAATAAATAAGTCTACAATATGGTTACTTATTGCCATGTGTGTGCAGCCAACGATAGCAACAA
AAGCAACAACACAGTGGCTTTCCCTCTTTCACTTTTTGTTTGCAAGCGCGTGCGAGCAAGACGGCACGAC
CGGCAAACGCAATTACGCTGACAAAGAGCAGACGAAGTTTTGGCCGAAAAACATCAAGGCGCCTGATACG
AATGCATTTGCAATAACAATTGCGATATTTAATATTGTTTATGAAGCTGTTTGACTTCAAAACACACAAA
AAAAAAAATAAAACAAATTATTTGAAAGAGAATTAGGAATCGGACAGCTTATCGTTACGGGCTAACAGCA
CACCGAGACGAAATAGCTTACCTGACGTCACAGCCTCTGGAAGAACTGCCGCCAAGCAGAGAGAGAGAGA
AAAAGAGGGAGAGCAGCTTAGACCGCATGTGCTTGTGTGTGAGGCGTCTCTCTCTTCGTCTCCTGTTTGC
GCAAACGCATAGACTGCACTGAGAAAATCGATTACCTATTTTTTATGAATGAATATTTGCACTATTACTA
TTCAAAACTATTAAGATAGCAATCACATTCAATAGCCAAATACTATACCACCTGAGCGATGCAACGAAAT
GATCAATTTGAGCAAAAATGCTGCATATTTAGGACGGCATCATTATAGAAATGCTTCTTGCTGTGTACTT
TTCTCTCGTCTGGCAGCTGTTTCGCCGTTATTGTTAAAACCGGCTTAAGTTAGGTGTGTTTTCTACGACT
AGTGATGCCCCTACTAGAAGATGTGTGTTGCACAAATGTCCCTGAATAACCAATTTGAAGTGCAGATAGC
AGTAAACGTAAGCTAATATGAATATTATTTAACTGTAATGTTTTAATATCGCTGGACATTACTAATAAAC
CCACTATAAACACATGTACATATGTATGTTTTGGCATACAATGAGTAGTTGGGGAAAAAATGTGTAAAAG
CACCGTGACCATCACAGCATAAAGATAACCAGCTGAAGTATCGAATATGAGTAACCCCCAAATTGAATCA
CATGCCGCAACTGATAGGACCCATGGAAGTACACTCTTCATGGCGATATACAAGACACACACAAGCACGA
ACACCCAGTTGCGGAGGAAATTCTCCGTAAATGAAAACCCAATCGGCGAACAATTCATACCCATATATGG
TAAAAGTTTTGAACGCGACTTGAGAGCGGAGAGCATTGCGGCTGATAAGGTTTTAGCGCTAAGCGGGCTT
TATAAAACGGGCTGCGGGACCAGTTTTCATATCACTACCGTTTGAGTTCTTGTGCTGTGTGGATACTCCT
CCCGACACAAAGCCGCTCCATCAGCCAGCAGTCGTCTAATCCAGAGACCCCGGATCGGGGTACCAACATG
GTGAGCAAGGGCGAGGAGCTGTTCACCGGGGTGGTGCCCATCCTGGTCGAGCTGGACGGCGACGTAAACG
GCCACAAGTTCAGCGTGTCCGGCGAGGGCGAGGGCGATGCCACCTACGGCAAGCTGACCCTGAAGTTCAT
CTGCACCACCGGCAAGCTGCCCGTGCCCTGGCCCACCCTCGTGACCACCCTGACCTACGGCGTGCAGTGC
TTCAGCCGCTACCCCGACCACATGAAGCAGCACGACTTCTTCAAGTCCGCCATGCCCGAAGGCTACGTCC
AGGAGCGCACCATCTTCTTCAAGGACGACGGCAACTACAAGACCCGCGCCGAGGTGAAGTTCGAGGGCGA
CACCCTGGTGAACCGCATCGAGCTGAAGGGCATCGACTTCAAGGAGGACGGCAACATCCTGGGGCACAAG
CTGGAGTACAACTACAACAGCCACAACGTCTATATCATGGCCGACAAGCAGAAGAACGGCATCAAGGTGA
ACTTCAAGATCCGCCACAACATCGAGGACGGCAGCGTGCAGCTCGCCGACCACTACCAGCAGAACACCCC
CATCGGCGACGGCCCCGTGCTGCTGCCCGACAACCACTACCTGAGCACCCAGTCCGCCCTGAGCAAAGAC
CCCAACGAGAAGCGCGATCACATGGTCCTGCTGGAGTTCGTGACCGCCGCCGGGATCACTCTCGGCATGG
ACGAGCTGTACAAGCCAAGCTTAATTAAGATGCGCTATTCATACGTGGACGTAAACGTGAGCAACTTCCA
GCTTATTGGTCAGCAGTTGGTACTGCCACCCAATACTCCGTTCCTGCACGCCAATCCCGGAATCAAACAC
ATGGTCGTCAACGCCGTGGAGCGCACGATAACCGACTGGTTGCAGCCTATTGTGGACCGAAGCATCCGCA
TTGCCTGTGCCACCACCGAGCAGATCATCCGCAAGGACTTCGCCCTGGATGCTGACGAGAACCGAATGCG
CACTGCCGCTCATCAGATGGTACGAAACCTTGCCGCCGGCATGGCCATGATTACCGGTAAGGATGAGATA
GCGCGTGCTATTAGCCAGAATCTGCACAAGGCCTTGCTGTCGGGTCTAAATGGGATGCCCAGCATGGCTG
AGATCCAAGCTGCTGCTATGCAGTTAGCCAGCGAAAATGTTGAGCTAGTTTGCGCTTTCATTCAGAAAAC
ATCTGCTGAAAAGGCAGCCGCAGAGATCGATAGGCGTCTAAGCACCGATTTCGAGACCAGAAAAATTGCT
CGTGAAGAGGGCAACCGCTTTGTGGACGCCCAGATCCTCACCTATCAACAGGAGCGTCTTCCAGAAGCAG
TGCGCATCAAGGTGGGCGCGGCTCCAGCTACACTTTATGCTGTGTACTCGGAGTTCGCTAGAAGCATACC
TGGCTTCCAGCAGATGAGCGATCGCGATATTGCCCTGTTTGTGCCCAAGCCGACGGATTTGTCTCAGCCA
AATGTGTTTGCTAATTGATCTAGAGGGCCCGCGGTTCGAAGGTAAGCCTATCCCTAACCCTCTCCTCGGT
CTCGATTCTACGCGTACCGGTCATCATCACCATCACCATTGAGTTTAAACCCGCTGATCAGCCTCGACTG
TGCCTTCTAAGGCCTGAGCTCGCTGATCAGCCTCGATCGAGGATCCAGACATGATAAGATACATTGATGA
GTTTGGACAAACCACAACTAGAATGCAGTGAAAAAAATGCTTTATTTGTGAAATTTGTGATGCTATTGCT
TTATTTGTAACCATTATAAGCTGCAATAAACAAGTTAACAACAACAATTGCATTCATTTTATGTTTCAGG
TTCAGGGGGAGGTGTGGGAGGTTTTTTAAAGCAAGTAAAACCTCTACAAATGTGGTATGGCTGATTATGA
TCAGTCGACCGATGCCCTTGAGAGCCTTCAACCCAGTCAGCTCCTTCCGGTGGGCGCGGGGCATGACTAT
CGTCGCCGCACTTATGACTGTCTTCTTTATCATGCAACTCGTAGGACAGGTGCCGGCAGCGCTCTGGGTC
ATTTTCGGCGAGGACCGCTTTCGCTGGAGCGCGACGATGATCGGCCTGTCGCTTGCGGTATTCGGAATCT
TGCACGCCCTCGCTCAAGCCTTCGTCACTGGTCCCGCCACCAAACGTTTCGGCGAGAAGCAGGCCATTAT
CGCCGGCATGGCGGCCGACGCGCTGGGCTACGTCTTGCTGGCGTTCGCGACGCGAGGCTGGATGGCCTTC
CCCATTATGATTCTTCTCGCTTCCGGCGGCATCGGGATGCCCGCGTTGCAGGCCATGCTGTCCAGGCAGG
TAGATGACGACCATCAGGGACAGCTTCAAGGATCGCTCGCGGCTCTTACCAGCCAGCAAAAGGCCAGGAA
CCGTAAAAAGGCCGCGTTGCTGGCGTTTTTCCATAGGCTCCGCCCCCCTGACGAGCATCACAAAAATCGA
CGCTCAAGTCAGAGGTGGCGAAACCCGACAGGACTATAAAGATACCAGGCGTTTCCCCCTGGAAGCTCCC
TCGTGCGCTCTCCTGTTCCGACCCTGCCGCTTACCGGATACCTGTCCGCCTTTCTCCCTTCGGGAAGCGT
GGCGCTTTCTCAATGCTCACGCTGTAGGTATCTCAGTTCGGTGTAGGTCGTTCGCTCCAAGCTGGGCTGT
GTGCACGAACCCCCCGTTCAGCCCGACCGCTGCGCCTTATCCGGTAACTATCGTCTTGAGTCCAACCCGG
TAAGACACGACTTATCGCCACTGGCAGCAGCCACTGGTAACAGGATTAGCAGAGCGAGGTATGTAGGCGG
TGCTACAGAGTTCTTGAAGTGGTGGCCTAACTACGGCTACACTAGAAGGACAGTATTTGGTATCTGCGCT
CTGCTGAAGCCAGTTACCTTCGGAAAAAGAGTTGGTAGCTCTTGATCCGGCAAACAAACCACCGCTGGTA
GCGGTGGTTTTTTTGTTTGCAAGCAGCAGATTACGCGCAGAAAAAAAGGATCTCAAGAAGATCCTTTGAT
CTTTTCTACGGGGTCTGACGCTCAGTGGAACGAAAACTCACGTTAAGGGATTTTGGTCATGAGATTATCA
AAAAGGATCTTCACCTAGATCCTTTTAAATTAAAAATGAAGTTTTAAATCAATCTAAAGTATATATGAGT
AAACTTGGTCTGACAGTTACCAATGCTTAATCAGTGAGGCACCTATCTCAGCGATCTGTCTATTTCGTTC
ATCCATAGTTGCCTGACTCCCCGTCGTGTAGATAACTACGATACGGGAGGGCTTACCATCTGGCCCCAGT
GCTGCAATGATACCGCGAGACCCACGCTCACCGGCTCCAGATTTATCAGCAATAAACCAGCCAGCCGGAA
GGGCCGAGCGCAGAAGTGGTCCTGCAACTTTATCCGCCTCCATCCAGTCTATTAATTGTTGCCGGGAAGC
TAGAGTAAGTAGTTCGCCAGTTAATAGTTTGCGCAACGTTGTTGCCATTGCTGCAGGCATCGTGGTGTCA
CGCTCGTCGTTTGGTATGGCTTCATTCAGCTCCGGTTCCCAACGATCAAGGCGAGTTACATGATCCCCCA
TGTTGTGCAAAAAAGCGGTTAGCTCCTTCGGTCCTCCGATCGTTGTCAGAAGTAAGTTGGCCGCAGTGTT
ATCACTCATGGTTATGGCAGCACTGCATAATTCTCTTACTGTCATGCCATCCGTAAGATGCTTTTCTGTG
ACTGGTGAGTACTCAACCAAGTCATTCTGAGAATAGTGTATGCGGCGACCGAGTTGCTCTTGCCCGGCGT
CAACACGGGATAATACCGCGCCACATAGCAGAACTTTAAAAGTGCTCATCATTGGAAAACGTTCTTCGGG
GCGAAAACTCTCAAGGATCTTACCGCTGTTGAGATCCAGTTCGATGTAACCCACTCGTGCACCCAACTGA
TCTTCAGCATCTTTTACTTTCACCAGCGTTTCTGGGTGAGCAAAAACAGGAAGGCAAAATGCCGCAAAAA
AGGGAATAAGGGCGACACGGAAATGTTGAATACTCATACTCTTCCTTTTTCAATATTATTGAAGCATTTA
TCAGGGTTATTGTCTCATGAGCGGATACATATTTGAATGTATTTAGAAAAATAAACAAATAGGGGTTCCG
CGCACATTTCCCCGAAAAGTGCCACCTGACGTCTAAGAAACCATTATTATCATGACATTAACCTATAAAA
ATAGGCGTATCACGAGGCCCTTTCGT
